Addgene plasmid #64794: pGL3-IRES-Lin28b-P3
Purpose: Luciferase expression driven by Lin28b promoter P3
Depositing lab: Joshua Mendell. Depositing organization: Johns Hopkins University and School of Medicine. Publication: Lin-28B transactivation is necessary for Myc-mediated let-7 repression and proliferation. Chang TC, Zeitels LR, Hwang HW, Chivukula RR, Wentzel EA, Dews M, Jung J, Gao P, Dang CV, Beer MA, Thomas-Tikhonenko A, Mendell JT. Proc Natl Acad Sci U S A. 2009 Mar 3;106(9):3384-9. doi: 10.1073/pnas.0808300106. Epub 2009 Feb 11. PubMed 19211792.
Backbone
  Vector backbone: pGL3-Basic-IRES
  Backbone manufacturer: Joshua Mendell
  Backbone size w/o insert (bp): 5408
  Total vector size (bp): 6561
  Vector type: Luciferase
Growth in bacteria
  Bacterial resistance: Ampicillin, 100 μg/mL
  Growth temperature: 37°C
  Growth strain: Stbl2
  Copy number: High Copy
Gene/Insert
  Gene/Insert name: Lin28b promoter P3
  Species: H. sapiens (human)
  Insert size (bp): 1153
  Entrez Gene: LIN28B (a.k.a. CSDD2)
  Cloning method: Restriction Enzyme; 5′ cloning site MluI (not destroyed); 3′ cloning site MluI (not destroyed)
  Sequencing primers: 5′ RVprimer3; 3′ GLprimer2
Terms and licenses: Academic/Nonprofit Terms; Industry Terms: Not Available to Industry
How to cite: pGL3-IRES-Lin28b-P3 was a gift from Joshua Mendell (Addgene plasmid # 64794 ; http://n2t.net/addgene:64794 ; RRID:Addgene_64794)
