[The description below was written by a language model from this plasmid's Addgene catalogue record and pLannotate feature annotations shown in this document.]
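Description:
pGL3-IRES-Lin28b-P3 is a 6,561 bp firefly luciferase reporter plasmid built on pGL3-Basic-IRES, a derivative of the promoterless pGL3-Basic vector that carries an EMCV internal ribosome entry site upstream of the luciferase coding sequence. It is maintained in bacteria through a high-copy ColE1/pUC-type origin and selected with ampicillin via the β-lactamase gene and its own promoter. An f1 phage origin is also present. The short annotated fragments of SV40 large T antigen, TcR and lacZα appear to be backbone remnants rather than functional genes.

The insert is a 1,153 bp human genomic fragment designated LIN28B promoter P3, cloned into a single MluI site that is retained on both sides. The feature table does not annotate this fragment, but the unannotated region preceding the IRES matches the position expected for it. Because the backbone lacks a eukaryotic promoter of its own, transcription of the reporter depends on the inserted fragment. The IRES allows translation of the enhanced luc+ luciferase independently of any upstream start codons or 5′ leader sequence contributed by the genomic insert, and the transcript ends at an SV40 polyadenylation signal. A synthetic poly(A) signal and a transcriptional pause site from the human α2 globin gene sit upstream of the cloning region, reducing background from read-through transcription originating elsewhere in the plasmid.

The construct is intended for transfection-based reporter assays that measure the transcriptional activity of this LIN28B regulatory region. The associated work concerns Myc-dependent transactivation of Lin-28B, although the record does not state which regulatory elements P3 contains.
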