Features (pLannotate 1.2.2; 12 found; start..end, strand, type, name):
   1317..1779    +  misc_feature   IRES: internal ribosome entry site (IRES) of the encephalomyocarditis virus (EMCV)
   1831..3483    +  CDS            luciferase: firefly luciferase; luc+; enhanced luc+ version of the luciferase gene
   3524..3645    -  polyA_signal   SV40 poly(A) signal: SV40 polyadenylation signal
   3668..3736    -  CDS            large T antigen (fragment): large T antigen from SV40 (simian virus 40)
   3752..3884    +  CDS            TcR (fragment): tetracycline efflux protein; tet; confers resistance to tetracycline
   4064..4652    -  rep_origin     ori: high-copy-number ColE1/pMB1/pBR322/pUC origin of replication
   4823..5683    -  CDS            AmpR: β-lactamase; bla; confers resistance to ampicillin, carbenicillin, and related antibiotics
   5684..5788    -  promoter       AmpR promoter: bla
   5815..6243    +  rep_origin     f1 ori (sequence partly withheld): f1 bacteriophage origin of replication; arrow indicates direction of (+) strand synthesis
   6275..6342    -  CDS            lacZα (fragment): LacZα fragment of β-galactosidase; lacZ fragment
   6401..6449    +  polyA_signal   poly(A) signal: synthetic polyadenylation signal
   6463..6554    +  misc_feature   pause site: RNA polymerase II transcriptional pause signal from the human α2 globin gene
>Addgene plasmid #64794 | pGL3-IRES-Lin28b-P3 | depositor full sequence | sequence record 109372 | pGL3-IRES-Lin28b-P3 sequence 6561 bps
GGTACCGAGCTCTTACGCGTGCTGGAGTGTGGATGTGTTTGAAGAGACTGGGAGGGGGATTGCTGGCATG
GTGGGGGAGGGTCAACTCGGTAGCTTTGTCGAAGGAAGTGGTATCTGAACAGTTAGTTTCTTGGTAAACT
GCTTGTTTAAGAAAATGGGGGGTGGGGTAGGCAAGTCTGGTGGTGCATTTTAAGGTTTTAAAATAGCGAT
ATTTTATATTTTAAAGGAAATAAAGTCTTTTTAGTTAATCTATAATATTTATTATAGTATTCGATAAGGG
CAGAAATACTGTTGCCAGCATCTTGTAATCAATCGTTTGAACCAGTTTGAAAGGTAAAGGGGGTAGGCAT
TTTGAAACTGGGGGTCAGTTGAGGAAGGACAGTAGGAGCTTCATCCGTTGTTACATTTTCGTTTATTCAA
CTCTTCTAGCCATTGGTAGTGGACTTTTAAAATGTCAGGGTACAAGTCAATATGATATGAATTTACCTTT
TTTCTCCCACTTGTCCTTCTTTCTCCACCCCACCCCCTGCCCGCGCCGGCTTTTTTTCTCTCCCACCTCT
TTCTTTGACTCTGCTGCCGCCTATCCTGGCGGCTCCTCTTCACCTCCCCTGCCTGGCGATCCCCTCCCCC
TCCTGCCCTATGTCCTCCAGCTCTTGGGGAACAATCGCCACTGATTGAGGTTCACTCTATGTTAGGCTGG
AAAACTGGGCTGTTATTTAGGAAGTCATTAATCACATCTCCTCCCCCGGAAAGAGATGGCAGAGAAACCT
GTGAAGTACAATTCCTTACCAACCCCCTCTAAAATTTTCCAAAATGGTTTACCTAAACACAATTTGACTA
TATGAAGGTGAAAACGATTTTTCTAGTAGGATTTTATTTTAAATTTGAAAAAATTTCGGGCATAATCAGG
TAATTTATGTGCCTCTGCCTTTTCCTAGGTGTATGTTTTCATTATCTAAAGTTTCATGGGGATGTAATTA
GGTTTAATTAGATCTTTTATAAATTATATATTTTCCTCTAAGAATTGAATTAAATATGAAATTAGCGTTC
CAAGCAGGTTTACTGCCATGGAATAGCTGAATTCTTAAGGGGAAAAAAAGCGTTAACATCGGTTGTTTTA
TTTAAACGACCCCCTCCCATGATTTTAGTCAGGCTTGTGTGTAAGGCACGCGTGCTAGCCCGGGCTCGAG
ATCTGACCCCATGCATCGAATTCCGCCCCCCCCCCCTAACGTTACTGGCCGAAGCCGCTTGGAATAAGGC
CGGTGTGCGTTTGTCTATATGTTATTTTCCACCATATTGCCGTCTTTTGGCAATGTGAGGGCCCGGAAAC
CTGGCCCTGTCTTCTTGACGAGCATTCCTAGGGGTCTTTCCCCTCTCGCCAAAGGAATGCAAGGTCTGTT
GAATGTCGTGAAGGAAGCAGTTCCTCTGGAAGCTTCTTGAAGACAAACAACGTCTGTAGCGACCCTTTGC
AGGCAGCGGAACCCCCCACCTGGCGACAGGTGCCTCTGCGGCCAAAAGCCACGTGTATAAGATACACCTG
CAAAGGCGGCACAACCCCAGTGCCACGTTGTGAGTTGGATAGTTGTGGAAAGAGTCAAATGGCTCTCCTC
AAGCGTATTCAACAAGGGGCTGAAGGATGCCCAGAAGGTACCCCATTGTATGGGATCTGATCTGGGGCCT
CGGTGCACATGCTTTACATGTGTTTAGTCGAGGTTAAAAAAACGTCTAGGCCCCCCGAACCACGGGGACG
TGGTTTTCCTTTGAAAAACACGATGATAAGATCTGCGATCTAAGTAAGCTTGGCATTCCGGTACTGTTGG
TAAAGCCACCATGGAAGACGCCAAAAACATAAAGAAAGGCCCGGCGCCATTCTATCCGCTGGAAGATGGA
ACCGCTGGAGAGCAACTGCATAAGGCTATGAAGAGATACGCCCTGGTTCCTGGAACAATTGCTTTTACAG
ATGCACATATCGAGGTGGACATCACTTACGCTGAGTACTTCGAAATGTCCGTTCGGTTGGCAGAAGCTAT
GAAACGATATGGGCTGAATACAAATCACAGAATCGTCGTATGCAGTGAAAACTCTCTTCAATTCTTTATG
CCGGTGTTGGGCGCGTTATTTATCGGAGTTGCAGTTGCGCCCGCGAACGACATTTATAATGAACGTGAAT
TGCTCAACAGTATGGGCATTTCGCAGCCTACCGTGGTGTTCGTTTCCAAAAAGGGGTTGCAAAAAATTTT
GAACGTGCAAAAAAAGCTCCCAATCATCCAAAAAATTATTATCATGGATTCTAAAACGGATTACCAGGGA
TTTCAGTCGATGTACACGTTCGTCACATCTCATCTACCTCCCGGTTTTAATGAATACGATTTTGTGCCAG
AGTCCTTCGATAGGGACAAGACAATTGCACTGATCATGAACTCCTCTGGATCTACTGGTCTGCCTAAAGG
TGTCGCTCTGCCTCATAGAACTGCCTGCGTGAGATTCTCGCATGCCAGAGATCCTATTTTTGGCAATCAA
ATCATTCCGGATACTGCGATTTTAAGTGTTGTTCCATTCCATCACGGTTTTGGAATGTTTACTACACTCG
GATATTTGATATGTGGATTTCGAGTCGTCTTAATGTATAGATTTGAAGAAGAGCTGTTTCTGAGGAGCCT
TCAGGATTACAAGATTCAAAGTGCGCTGCTGGTGCCAACCCTATTCTCCTTCTTCGCCAAAAGCACTCTG
ATTGACAAATACGATTTATCTAATTTACACGAAATTGCTTCTGGTGGCGCTCCCCTCTCTAAGGAAGTCG
GGGAAGCGGTTGCCAAGAGGTTCCATCTGCCAGGTATCAGGCAAGGATATGGGCTCACTGAGACTACATC
AGCTATTCTGATTACACCCGAGGGGGATGATAAACCGGGCGCGGTCGGTAAAGTTGTTCCATTTTTTGAA
GCGAAGGTTGTGGATCTGGATACCGGGAAAACGCTGGGCGTTAATCAAAGAGGCGAACTGTGTGTGAGAG
GTCCTATGATTATGTCCGGTTATGTAAACAATCCGGAAGCGACCAACGCCTTGATTGACAAGGATGGATG
GCTACATTCTGGAGACATAGCTTACTGGGACGAAGACGAACACTTCTTCATCGTTGACCGCCTGAAGTCT
CTGATTAAGTACAAAGGCTATCAGGTGGCTCCCGCTGAATTGGAATCCATCTTGCTCCAACACCCCAACA
TCTTCGACGCAGGTGTCGCAGGTCTTCCCGACGATGACGCCGGTGAACTTCCCGCCGCCGTTGTTGTTTT
GGAGCACGGAAAGACGATGACGGAAAAAGAGATCGTGGATTACGTCGCCAGTCAAGTAACAACCGCGAAA
AAGTTGCGCGGAGGAGTTGTGTTTGTGGACGAAGTACCGAAAGGTCTTACCGGAAAACTCGACGCAAGAA
AAATCAGAGAGATCCTCATAAAGGCCAAGAAGGGCGGAAAGATCGCCGTGTAATTCTAGAGTCGGGGCGG
CCGGCCGCTTCGAGCAGACATGATAAGATACATTGATGAGTTTGGACAAACCACAACTAGAATGCAGTGA
AAAAAATGCTTTATTTGTGAAATTTGTGATGCTATTGCTTTATTTGTAACCATTATAAGCTGCAATAAAC
AAGTTAACAACAACAATTGCATTCATTTTATGTTTCAGGTTCAGGGGGAGGTGTGGGAGGTTTTTTAAAG
CAAGTAAAACCTCTACAAATGTGGTAAAATCGATAAGGATCCGTCGACCGATGCCCTTGAGAGCCTTCAA
CCCAGTCAGCTCCTTCCGGTGGGCGCGGGGCATGACTATCGTCGCCGCACTTATGACTGTCTTCTTTATC
ATGCAACTCGTAGGACAGGTGCCGGCAGCGCTCTTCCGCTTCCTCGCTCACTGACTCGCTGCGCTCGGTC
GTTCGGCTGCGGCGAGCGGTATCAGCTCACTCAAAGGCGGTAATACGGTTATCCACAGAATCAGGGGATA
ACGCAGGAAAGAACATGTGAGCAAAAGGCCAGCAAAAGGCCAGGAACCGTAAAAAGGCCGCGTTGCTGGC
GTTTTTCCATAGGCTCCGCCCCCCTGACGAGCATCACAAAAATCGACGCTCAAGTCAGAGGTGGCGAAAC
CCGACAGGACTATAAAGATACCAGGCGTTTCCCCCTGGAAGCTCCCTCGTGCGCTCTCCTGTTCCGACCC
TGCCGCTTACCGGATACCTGTCCGCCTTTCTCCCTTCGGGAAGCGTGGCGCTTTCTCATAGCTCACGCTG
TAGGTATCTCAGTTCGGTGTAGGTCGTTCGCTCCAAGCTGGGCTGTGTGCACGAACCCCCCGTTCAGCCC
GACCGCTGCGCCTTATCCGGTAACTATCGTCTTGAGTCCAACCCGGTAAGACACGACTTATCGCCACTGG
CAGCAGCCACTGGTAACAGGATTAGCAGAGCGAGGTATGTAGGCGGTGCTACAGAGTTCTTGAAGTGGTG
GCCTAACTACGGCTACACTAGAAGAACAGTATTTGGTATCTGCGCTCTGCTGAAGCCAGTTACCTTCGGA
AAAAGAGTTGGTAGCTCTTGATCCGGCAAACAAACCACCGCTGGTAGCGGTGGTTTTTTTGTTTGCAAGC
AGCAGATTACGCGCAGAAAAAAAGGATCTCAAGAAGATCCTTTGATCTTTTCTACGGGGTCTGACGCTCA
GTGGAACGAAAACTCACGTTAAGGGATTTTGGTCATGAGATTATCAAAAAGGATCTTCACCTAGATCCTT
TTAAATTAAAAATGAAGTTTTAAATCAATCTAAAGTATATATGAGTAAACTTGGTCTGACAGTTACCAAT
GCTTAATCAGTGAGGCACCTATCTCAGCGATCTGTCTATTTCGTTCATCCATAGTTGCCTGACTCCCCGT
CGTGTAGATAACTACGATACGGGAGGGCTTACCATCTGGCCCCAGTGCTGCAATGATACCGCGAGACCCA
CGCTCACCGGCTCCAGATTTATCAGCAATAAACCAGCCAGCCGGAAGGGCCGAGCGCAGAAGTGGTCCTG
CAACTTTATCCGCCTCCATCCAGTCTATTAATTGTTGCCGGGAAGCTAGAGTAAGTAGTTCGCCAGTTAA
TAGTTTGCGCAACGTTGTTGCCATTGCTACAGGCATCGTGGTGTCACGCTCGTCGTTTGGTATGGCTTCA
TTCAGCTCCGGTTCCCAACGATCAAGGCGAGTTACATGATCCCCCATGTTGTGCAAAAAAGCGGTTAGCT
CCTTCGGTCCTCCGATCGTTGTCAGAAGTAAGTTGGCCGCAGTGTTATCACTCATGGTTATGGCAGCACT
GCATAATTCTCTTACTGTCATGCCATCCGTAAGATGCTTTTCTGTGACTGGTGAGTACTCAACCAAGTCA
TTCTGAGAATAGTGTATGCGGCGACCGAGTTGCTCTTGCCCGGCGTCAATACGGGATAATACCGCGCCAC
ATAGCAGAACTTTAAAAGTGCTCATCATTGGAAAACGTTCTTCGGGGCGAAAACTCTCAAGGATCTTACC
GCTGTTGAGATCCAGTTCGATGTAACCCACTCGTGCACCCAACTGATCTTCAGCATCTTTTACTTTCACC
AGCGTTTCTGGGTGAGCAAAAACAGGAAGGCAAAATGCCGCAAAAAAGGGAATAAGGGCGACACGGAAAT
GTTGAATACTCATACTCTTCCTTTTTCAATATTATTGAAGCATTTATCAGGGTTATTGTCTCATGAGCGG
ATACATATTTGAATGTATTTAGAAAAATAAACAAATAGGGGTTCCGCGCACATTTCCCCGAAAAGTGCCA
CCTG
[124 nt withheld, positions 5815-5938]
C
[91 nt withheld, positions 5940-6030]
A
[49 nt withheld, positions 6032-6080]
CCTTTGACGTTGGAGTCCACGTTCTTT
[37 nt withheld, positions 6108-6144]
ACCCTATCTCGGTCTATTCTTTTGATTTATAAGGGATTTTGCCGATTTCGGCCTATTGGTTAAAAAATGA
GCTGATTTAACAAAAATTTAACGCGAATTTTAACAAAATATTAACGCTTACAATTTGCCATTCGCCATTC
AGGCTGCGCAACTGTTGGGAAGGGCGATCGGTGCGGGCCTCTTCGCTATTACGCCAGCCCAAGCTACCAT
GATAAGTAAGTAATATTAAGGTACGGGAGGTACTTGGAGCGGCCGCAATAAAATATCTTTATTTTCATTA
CATCTGTGTGTTGGTTTTTTGTGTGAATCGATAGTACTAACATACGCTCTCCATCAAAACAAAACGAAAC
AAAACAAACTAGCAAAATAGGCTGTCCCCAGTGCAAGTGCAGGTGCCAGAACATTTCTCTATCGATA
