>Addgene plasmid #64794 | pGL3-IRES-Lin28b-P3 | addgene partial sequence | sequence record 118843 | LucNRev 5'-CCTTATGCAGTTGCTCTCC-3'
CGGAGAATGGCGCCGGGCCTTTCTTTATGTTTTTGGCGTCTTCCATGGTGGCTTTACCAACAGTACCGGA
ATGCCAAGCTTACTTAGATCGCAGATCTTATCATCGTGTTTTTCAAAGGAAAACCACGTCCCCGTGGTTC
GGGGGGCCTAGACGTTTTTTTAACCTCGACTAAACACATGTAAAGCATGTGCACCGAGGCCCCAGATCAG
ATCCCATACAATGGGGTACCTTCTGGGCATCCTTCAGCCCCTTGTTGAATACGCTTGAGGAGAGCCATTT
GACTCTTTCCACAACTATCCAACTCACAACGTGGCACTGGGGTTGTGCCGCCTTTGCAGGTGTATCTTAT
ACACGTGGCTTTTGGCCGCAGAGGCACCTGTCGCCAGGTGGGGGGTTCCGCTGCCTGCAAAGGGTCGCTA
CAGACGTTGTTTGTCTTCAAGAAGCTTCCAGAGGAACTGCTTCCTTCACGACATTCAACAGACCTTGCAT
TCCTTTGGCGAGAGGGGAAAGACCCCTAGGAATGCTCGTCAAGAAGACAGGGCCAGGTTTCCGGGCCCTC
ACATTGCCAAAAGACGGCAATATGGTGGAAAATAACATATAGACAAACGCACACCGGCCTTATTCCAAGC
GGCTTCGGCCAGTAACGTTAGGGGGGGGGGGCGGAATT
