>Addgene plasmid #64794 | pGL3-IRES-Lin28b-P3 | addgene partial sequence | sequence record 118846 | RVprimer3 5'-CTAGCAAAATAGGCTGTCCC-3'
CACGGCGACTTTCTCTTCGATAGGTACCGAGCTCTTACGCGTGCTGGAGTGTGGATGTGTTTGAAGAGAC
TGGGAGGGGGATTGCTGGCATGGTGGGGGAGGGTCAACTCGGTAGCTTTGTCGAAGGAAGTGGTATCTGA
ACAGTTAGTTTCTTGGTAAACTGCTTGTTTAAGAAAATGGGGGGTGGGGTAGGCAAGTCTGGTGGTGCAT
TTTAAGGTTTTAAAATAGCGATATTTTATATTTTAAAGGAAATAAAGTCTTTTTAGTTAATCTATAATAT
TTATTATAGTATTCGATAAGGGCAGAAATACTGTTGCCAGCATCTTGTAATCAATCGTTTGAACCAGTTT
GAAAGGTAAAGGGGGTAGGCATTTTGAAACTGGGGGTCAGTTGAGGAAGGACAGTAGGAGCTTCATCCGT
TGTTACATTTTCGTTTATTCAACTCTTCTAGCCATTGGTAGTGGACTTTTAAAATGTCAGGGTACAAGTC
AATATGATATGAATTTACCTTTTTTCTCCCACTTGTCCTTCTTTCTCCACCCCACCCCCTGCCCGCGCCG
GCTTTTTTTCTCTCCCACCTCTTTCTTTGACTCTGCTGCCGCCTATCCTGGCGGCTCCTCTTCACCTCCC
CTGCCTGGCGATCCCCTCCCCCTCCTGCCCTATGTCCTCCAGCTCTTGGGGAACAATCGCCACTGATTGA
GGTTCACTCTATGTTAGGCTGGAAAACTGGGCTGTTATTTAGGAAGTCATTAATCACATCTCCTCCCCCG
GAAAGAGATGGCAGAGAAACCTGTGAAGTACAATTCCTTACCAACCCCCTCTAAAATTTT
