>Addgene plasmid #64794 | pGL3-IRES-Lin28b-P3 | addgene partial sequence | sequence record 118847 | EBV-rev 5'-GTGGTTTGTCCAAACTCATC-3'
TCGCTCGAAGCGGCCGGCCGCCCCGACTCTAGAATTACACGGCGATCTTTCCGCCCTTCTTGGCCTTTAT
GAGGATCTCTCTGATTTTTCTTGCGTCGAGTTTTCCGGTAAGACCTTTCGGTACTTCGTCCACAAACACA
ACTCCTCCGCGCAACTTTTTCGCGGTTGTTACTTGACTGGCGACGTAATCCACGATCTCTTTTTCCGTCA
TCGTCTTTCCGTGCTCCAAAACAACAACGGCGGCGGGAAGTTCACCGGCGTCATCGTCGGGAAGACCTGC
GACACCTGCGTCGAAGATGTTGGGGTGTTGGAGCAAGATGGATTCCAATTCAGCGGGAGCCACCTGATAG
CCTTTGTACTTAATCAGAGACTTCAGGCGGTCAACGATGAAGAAGTGTTCGTCTTCGTCCCAGTAAGCTA
TGTCTCCAGAATGTAGCCATCCATCCTTGTCAATCAAGGCGTTGGTCGCTTCCGGATTGTTTACATAACC
GGACATAATCATAGGACCTCTCACACACAGTTCGCCTCTTTGATTAACGCCCAGCGTTTTCCCGGTATCC
AGATCCACAACCTTCGCTTCAAAAAATGGAACAACTTTACCGACCGCGCCCGGTTTATCATCCCCCTCGG
GTGTAATCAGAATAGCTGATGTAGTCTCAGTGAGCCCATATCCTTGCCTGATACCTGGCAGATGGAACCT
CTTGGCAACCGCTTCCCCGACTTCCTTAGAGAGGGGAGCGCCACCAGAAGCAATTTCGTGTAAATTAGAT
AAATCGTATTTGTCAATCAGAGTGCTTTTGGCGAAGAAGGAGAATAGGGTTGGCACCAGCAGCGCACTTT
GAATCTTGTAATCCTGAAGGCTCCTCAGAAACAGCTCTTCTTCA
